Addgene plasmid #59596: pSicoR-DRAM1i1
Purpose: Expression of shRNA against human DRAM1
Depositing lab: Miguel Ramalho-Santos. Depositing organization: University of California, San Francisco (UCSF). Publication: Systematic Identification of Barriers to Human iPSC Generation. Qin H, Diaz A, Blouin L, Lebbink RJ, Patena W, Tanbun P, LeProust EM, McManus MT, Song JS, Ramalho-Santos M. Cell. 2014 Jul 17;158(2):449-61. doi: 10.1016/j.cell.2014.05.040. PubMed 25036638.
Backbone
  Vector backbone: pSicoR
  Vector type: Mammalian Expression, RNAi
Growth in bacteria
  Bacterial resistance: Ampicillin, 100 μg/mL
  Growth temperature: 37°C
  Growth strain: Stbl3
  Copy number: High Copy
Gene/Insert
  Gene/Insert name: DRAM1
  gRNA/shRNA sequence: DRAM1
  Species: H. sapiens (human)
  Entrez Gene: DRAM1 (a.k.a. DRAM)
  Promoter: U6
  Cloning method: Restriction Enzyme; 5′ cloning site HpaI (destroyed during cloning); 3′ cloning site XhoI (not destroyed)
  Sequencing primers: 5′ mU6-F
Terms and licenses: Academic/Nonprofit Terms; Industry Terms: Not Available to Industry
How to cite: pSicoR-DRAM1i1 was a gift from Miguel Ramalho-Santos (Addgene plasmid # 59596 ; http://n2t.net/addgene:59596 ; RRID:Addgene_59596)
