[The description below was written by a language model from this plasmid's Addgene catalogue record.]
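Description:
pSicoR-DRAM1i1 is an RNA interference plasmid built on the pSicoR backbone and catalogued as a mammalian expression/RNAi vector. It carries a short hairpin RNA directed against human DRAM1 (also known as DRAM), and the "i1" suffix suggests it may be one of several hairpins made against the gene, although the record does not say so explicitly. The hairpin is transcribed from a U6 promoter, an RNA polymerase III promoter widely used for shRNAs because it gives strong expression of short transcripts with defined ends. The use of a mouse-U6 sequencing primer suggests the promoter is the murine version. The hairpin-encoding insert was placed downstream of the promoter by restriction cloning between HpaI and XhoI. The HpaI site was destroyed in the process and the XhoI site was retained.

In bacteria the plasmid is a high-copy construct selected with ampicillin. It is propagated in Stbl3, a recombination-deficient strain usually chosen for vectors with repeated elements. That choice fits the general description of pSicoR as a lentiviral backbone in which the shRNA cassette is flanked by loxP sites so that knockdown can be switched off by Cre. However, no feature table is provided here, so LTRs, loxP sites, packaging elements and any reporter or mammalian selection marker cannot be confirmed for this construct. The exact target sequence of the hairpin is also not given.

The stated purpose is knockdown of DRAM1 in human cells. The associated study was a systematic search for barriers to human induced pluripotent stem cell generation, which implies that the construct was used to test how loss of DRAM1 affects reprogramming.
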