>Addgene plasmid #59596 | pSicoR-DRAM1i1 | depositor partial sequence | sequence record 93264 | pSicoR-DRAM1i1 sequence 63 bps
TGCTGTGGTGGAATGAATCCATACTTCTAGAGAGTATGGATTCATTCCACCACAGCTTTTTTC
