>Addgene plasmid #59596 | pSicoR-DRAM1i1 | addgene partial sequence | sequence record 96852 | WPRE-R 5'-CATAGCGTAAAAGGAGCAACA-3'
AATTTTGTAATCCAGAGGTTGATTATCGATAAGCTTGATATCGAATTGTACCTAGTGGAACCGGAACCCT
TAAACATGTATAACTTCGTATAATGTATGCTATACGAAGTTATTAGGTCCCTCGACGAATTCCTACTTGT
ACAGCTCGTCCATGCCGAGAGTGATCCCGGCGGCGGTCACGAACTCCAGCAGGACCATGTGATCGCGCTT
CTCGTTGGGGTCTTTGCTCAGGGCGGACTGGGTGCTCAGGTAGTGGTTGTCGGGCAGCAGCACGGGGCCG
TCGCCGATGGGGGTGTTCTGCTGGTAGTGGTCGGCGAGCTGCACGCTGCCGTCCTCGATGTTGTGGCGGA
TCTTGAAGTTCACCTTGATGCCGTTCTTCTGCTTGTCGGCCATGATATAGACGTTGTGGCTGTTGTAGTT
GTACTCCAGCTTGTGCCCCAGGATGTTGCCGTCCTCCTTGAAGTCGATGCCCTTCAGCTCGATGCGGTTC
ACCAGGGTGTCGCCCTCGAACTTCACCTCGGCGCGGGTCTTGTAGTTGCCGTCGTCCTTGAAGAAGATGG
TGCGCTCCTGGACGTAGCCTTCGGGCATGGCGGACTTGAAGAAGTCGTGCTGCTTCATGTGGTCGGGGTA
GCGGCTGAAGCACTGCACGCCGTAGGTCA
