>Addgene plasmid #59596 | pSicoR-DRAM1i1 | addgene partial sequence | sequence record 97309 | pLLU-5 5'-cacagacttgtgggagaagc-3'
ATATTTCCTAGTAACTATAGAGGCTTAATGTGCGATAAAAGACAGATAATCTGTTCTTTTTAATACTAGC
TACATTTTACATGATAGGCTTGGATTTCTATAACTTCGTATAGCATACATTATACGAAGTTATAAACAGC
ACAAAAGGAAACTCACCCTAACTGTAAAGTAATTGTGTGTTTTGAGACTATAAATATCCCTTGGAGAAAA
GCCTTGTTTGCTGTGGTGGAATGAATCCATACTTCTAGAGAGTATGGATTCATTCCACCACAGCTTTTTT
CTCGAGTAC
